>Addgene plasmid #113989 | pOGG015 | addgene full sequence | sequence record 223087 | Addgene NGS Result
CTAAATTGTAAGCGTTAATATTTTGTTAAAATTCGCGTTAAATTTTTGTTAAATCAGCTCATTTTTTAAC
CAATAGGCCGAAATCGGCAAAATCCCTTATAAATCAAAAGAATAGACCGAGATAGGGTTGAGTGGCCGCT
ACAGGGCGCTCCCATTCGCCATTCAGGCTGCGCAACTGTTGGGAAGGGCGTTTCGGTGCGGGCCTCTTCG
CTATTACGCCAGCTGGCGAAAGGGGGATGTGCTGCAAGGCGATTAAGTTGGGTAACGCCAGGGTTTTCCC
AGTCACGACGTTGTAAAACGACGGCCAGTGAGCGCGACGTAATACGACTCACTATAGGGCGAATTGAGTG
AAGGCCGTCAAGGCCTAGGCGCGCCATGAGCTCCACTCTGTGCGTCTCATGTGTCTAGGGCGGCGGATTT
GTCCTACTCAGGAGAGCGTTCACCGACAAACAACAGATAAAACGAAAGGCCCAGTCTTTCGACTGAGCCT
TTCGTTTTATTTGATGCCTGCCTGAGACGCACGAAGTGGGTACCTCTTAATTAACTGGCCTCATGGGCCT
TCACTTCACTGCCCGCTTTCCAGTCGGGAAACCTGTCGTGCCAGCTGCATTAACATGGTCATAGCTGTTT
CCTTGCGTATTGGGCGCTCTCCGCTTCCTCGCTCACTGACTCGCTGCGCTCGGTCGTTCGGGTAAAGCCT
GGGGTGCCTAATGAGCAAAAGGCCAGCAAAAGGCCAGGAACCGTAAAAAGGCCGCGTTGCTGGCGTTTTT
CCATAGGCTCCGCCCCCCTGACGAGCATCACAAAAATCGACGCTCAAGTCAGAGGTGGCGAAACCCGACA
GGACTATAAAGATACCAGGCGTTTCCCCCTGGAAGCTCCCTCGTGCGCTCTCCTGTTCCGACCCTGCCGC
TTACCGGATACCTGTCCGCCTTTCTCCCTTCGGGAAGCGTGGCGCTTTCTCATAGCTCACGCTGTAGGTA
TCTCAGTTCGGTGTAGGTCGTTCGCTCCAAGCTGGGCTGTGTGCACGAACCCCCCGTTCAGCCCGACCGC
TGCGCCTTATCCGGTAACTATCGTCTTGAGTCCAACCCGGTAAGACACGACTTATCGCCACTGGCAGCAG
CCACTGGTAACAGGATTAGCAGAGCGAGGTATGTAGGCGGTGCTACAGAGTTCTTGAAGTGGTGGCCTAA
CTACGGCTACACTAGAAGAACAGTATTTGGTATCTGCGCTCTGCTGAAGCCAGTTACCTTCGGAAAAAGA
GTTGGTAGCTCTTGATCCGGCAAACAAACCACCGCTGGTAGCGGTGGTTTTTTTGTTTGCAAGCAGCAGA
TTACGCGCAGAAAAAAAGGATCTCAAGAAGATCCTTTGATCTTTTCTACGGGGTCTGACGCTCAGTGGAA
CGAAAACTCACGTTAAGGGATTTTGGTCATGAGATTATCAAAAAGGATCTTCACCTAGATCCTTTTAAAT
TAAAAATGAAGTTTTAAATCAATCTAAAGTATATATGAGTAAACTTGGTCTGACAGTTATTATTTACCCA
CCACTTTGGTAATTTCGCCTTTCACGTAATGCACAAATTCTTCCAGCTGATCCGCACGGCTGGCCAGACG
ATCTTCTTCCTGGCCCAGATACGCCTGACGCGCTTCCAGAATCACCGGCTGATACTGCGCCGGCAGACGT
TCCATGGCCCAATCCGCCGCCACATCTTTCGGCGCAATTTTGCCGGTCACCGCGCTATACCAAATACGGC
TCAGGGTCAGCACCACGTTGCGTTCATCACCCGCCCAATCCGGCGGGCTGTTCCACAGGGTCAGGGTTTC
GTTCAGCGCTTCAAACAGGTCCTGTTCCGGCACCGGATCAAACAGTTCTTCCGCTGCCGGACCAACCAGC
GCCACGCTATGTTCACGCGCTTTGGTCAGCAGAATGGCCAGATCGATATCAATGGTCGCCGGTTCAAAAA
TGCCGGCCAGAATATCGTTACGCTGCCATTCGCCAAACTGCAGCTCACGTTTCGCCGGATAACGCCACGG
AATAATGTCATCATGCACCACGATGGTCACTTCCACCGCACGCAGAATTTCGCTTTCACCCGGGCTCGCG
CTGGTTTCCAGCAGATCGTTAATCAGCGCACGACGGGTGGTTTCATCCAGACGCACGGTCACGGTCACCA
GCAGATCAATATCGCTATGCGGTTTCAGGCCGCCATCCACCGCGCTGCCATACAGATGCACGGCCAGCAG
GGTCGGTTCCAGATGACGTTCAATCACGCCCACCACTTCAGACAGCTGGGTGCTCACTTCCGCAATCACC
GCTTCACGCATAATGTTCAGTTTGGTTTTCGGACGGCTGCCCTGCTGGGTCACATCGTTGCTGCTCCACA
GCATCAGGCAACGGCCCACCGCATAACGCGCCTGCTGTTTGCTCGCACGCGGCATGCTCTGCACGCCAAA
AAAGCAATCATAGCACGCCATAAACACCGCCACCGCACCATTACCGCCGCTACGTTCGGTCAGGGTACGG
CTCCAATTACGGCTACGCATACTCTTCCTTTTTCAATATTATTGAAGCATTTATCAGGGTTATTGTCTCA
TGAGCGGATACATATTTGAATGTATTTAGAAAAATAAACAAATAGGGGTTCCGCGCACATTTCCCCGAAA
AGTGCCAC
Features (pLannotate 1.2.2; 10 found; start..end, strand, type, name):
      3..134     -  rep_origin     M13 ori (fragment): M13 bacteriophage origin of replication; arrow indicates direction of (+) strand synthesis
    155..311     -  CDS            lacZα (fragment): LacZα fragment of β-galactosidase; lacZ fragment
    320..338     +  promoter       T7 promoter: promoter for bacteriophage T7 RNA polymerase
    417..503     -  terminator     rrnB T1 terminator: Escherichia coli rrnB; transcription terminator T1 from the E. coli rrnB gene
    566..613     -  CDS            lacI (fragment): lac repressor; lacI; The lac repressor binds to the lac operator to inhibit transcription in E. coli. This inhibition can be relieved by adding lactose or isopropyl-β-D-thiogalactopyranoside (IPTG).
    650..690     -  rep_origin     RSF ori (fragment): Plasmids containing the RSF 1030 origin of replication can be propagated in E. coli cells that contain additional plasmids with compatible origins.
    768..1356    -  rep_origin     ori: high-copy-number ColE1/pMB1/pBR322/pUC origin of replication
   1533..2321    -  CDS            aadA: S3AD_ECOLX - Experimental evidence at protein level: Swiss-Prot protein existence level 1. Mediates bacterial resistance to the antibiotics streptomycin and spectinomycin. From Escherichia coli.
   2328..2384    -  CDS            aacC1 (fragment): AACC1_PSEAI - Experimental evidence at protein level: Swiss-Prot protein existence level 1. Responsible for gentamicin resistance and has a limited substrate range. From Pseudomonas aeruginosa.
   2541..2645    -  promoter       AmpR promoter: bla
