[The description below was written by a language model from this plasmid's Addgene catalogue record and pLannotate feature annotations shown in this document.]
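Description:
pOGG015 is a small (about 2.7 kb) high-copy E. coli plasmid that serves as a parts donor in the Bacterial Expression Vector Archive (BEVA), a modular Golden Gate system for building custom bacterial vectors. It is not an expression construct in its own right. It carries a synthetic "endlinker/terminator" module, also called pLVC-ELT-5, held in a commercial carrier backbone used for delivering synthesised DNA. The insert has been domesticated for Golden Gate cloning, meaning that internal recognition sites for the Type IIS enzymes used in assembly have been removed. The record does not name those enzymes or the overhangs that flank the part.

In a BEVA assembly, vector components such as origins, markers and cloning sites occupy numbered positions. An endlinker closes the circle after the last position used, and this one follows Part 5. It joins the end of that part back to the start of the vector and also supplies a transcription terminator. The annotated rrnB T1 terminator from the E. coli ribosomal RNA operon most likely represents this payload, although the feature table does not mark the module's boundaries.

The plasmid replicates from a ColE1/pUC-type origin and is selected with spectinomycin through the aadA adenylyltransferase gene, which appears to be driven by the upstream AmpR (bla) promoter. The other annotations are a T7 promoter and short fragments of M13 ori, lacZα, lacI, RSF ori and aacC1. The fragments are partial matches, probably backbone remnants or incidental similarity, and they are unlikely to be functional.
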