Addgene plasmid #113989: pOGG015
Purpose: Vector construction module. Endlinker/terminator module to circularize plasmid following Part 5
Depositing lab: Philip Poole. Depositing organization: University of Oxford. Publication: A Bacterial Expression Vector Archive (BEVA) for Flexible Modular Assembly of Golden Gate-Compatible Vectors. Geddes BA, Mendoza-Suarez MA, Poole PS. Front Microbiol. 2019 Jan 14;9:3345. doi: 10.3389/fmicb.2018.03345. eCollection 2018. PubMed 30692983.
Backbone
  Vector backbone: pLVC-ELT-5
  Vector type: Bacterial Expression
Growth in bacteria
  Bacterial resistance: Spectinomycin, 50 μg/mL
  Growth temperature: 37°C
  Growth strain: DH5alpha
  Copy number: High Copy
Gene/Insert
  Gene/Insert name: Endlinker/terminator Part 5
  Species: Synthetic
  Mutation: Domesticated for Golden Gate cloning
  Cloning method: Unknown
Terms and licenses: Academic/Nonprofit Terms; Industry Terms: Not Available to Industry
Depositor comments: pLVC-ELT-5. Backbone from Invitrogen for synthesised parts. Please visit https://www.biorxiv.org/content/early/2018/08/16/392423 for bioRxiv preprint.
How to cite: pOGG015 was a gift from Philip Poole (Addgene plasmid # 113989 ; http://n2t.net/addgene:113989 ; RRID:Addgene_113989)
